>Addgene plasmid #199276 | Lsg-GBA-1 + 2 | addgene full sequence | sequence record 390154 | Addgene NGS Result
AGGGCGAATTGGGTACCGAGGGCCTATTTCCCATGATTCCTTCATATTTGCATATACGATACAAGGCTGT
TAGAGAGATAATTGGAATTAATTTGACTGTAAACACAAAGATATTAGTACAAAATACGTGACGTAGAAAG
TAATAATTTCTTGGGTAGTTTGCAGTTTTAAAATTATGTTTTAAAATGGACTATCATATGCTTATCGTAA
CTTGAAAGTATTTCGATTTCTTGGCTTTATATATCTTGTGGAAAGGACGAAACACCGACCCTTACCTACA
CTCTCTGGTTTTAGAGCTAGAAATAGCAAGTTAAAATAAGGCTAGTCCGTTATCAACTTGAAAAAGTGGC
ACCGAGTCGGTGCTTTTTTTCCGCGGTGGAGCTCCAGCTTTTGTTCCCTTTAGTGAGGGTTAATTGCGCG
CTTGGCGTAATCATGGTCATAGCTGTTTCCTGTGTGAAATTGTTATCCGCTCACAATTCCACACAACATA
CGAGCCGGAAGCATAAAGTGTAAAGCCTGGGGTGCCTAATGAGTGAGCTAACTCACATTAATTGCGTTGC
GCTCACTGCCCGCTTTCCAGTCGGGAAACCTGTCGTGCCAGCTGCATTAATGAATCGGCCAACGCGCGGG
GAGAGGCGGTTTGCGTATTGGGCGCTCTTCCGCTTCCTCGCTCACTGACTCGCTGCGCTCGGTCGTTCGG
CTGCGGCGAGCGGTATCAGCTCACTCAAAGGCGGTAATACGGTTATCCACAGAATCAGGGGATAACGCAG
GAAAGAACATGTGAGCAAAAGGCCAGCAAAAGGCCAGGAACCGTAAAAAGGCCGCGTTGCTGGCGTTTTT
CCATAGGCTCCGCCCCCCTGACGAGCATCACAAAAATCGACGCTCAAGTCAGAGGTGGCGAAACCCGACA
GGACTATAAAGATACCAGGCGTTTCCCCCTGGAAGCTCCCTCGTGCGCTCTCCTGTTCCGACCCTGCCGC
TTACCGGATACCTGTCCGCCTTTCTCCCTTCGGGAAGCGTGGCGCTTTCTCATAGCTCACGCTGTAGGTA
TCTCAGTTCGGTGTAGGTCGTTCGCTCCAAGCTGGGCTGTGTGCACGAACCCCCCGTTCAGCCCGACCGC
TGCGCCTTATCCGGTAACTATCGTCTTGAGTCCAACCCGGTAAGACACGACTTATCGCCACTGGCAGCAG
CCACTGGTAACAGGATTAGCAGAGCGAGGTATGTAGGCGGTGCTACAGAGTTCTTGAAGTGGTGGCCTAA
CTACGGCTACACTAGAAGAACAGTATTTGGTATCTGCGCTCTGCTGAAGCCAGTTACCTTCGGAAAAAGA
GTTGGTAGCTCTTGATCCGGCAAACAAACCACCGCTGGTAGCGGTGGTTTTTTTGTTTGCAAGCAGCAGA
TTACGCGCAGAAAAAAAGGATCTCAAGAAGATCCTTTGATCTTTTCTACGGGGTCTGACGCTCAGTGGAA
CGAAAACTCACGTTAAGGGATTTTGGTCATGAGATTATCAAAAAGGATCTTCACCTAGATCCTTTTAAAT
TAAAAATGAAGTTTTAAATCAATCTAAAGTATATATGAGTAAACTTGGTCTGACAGTTACCAATGCTTAA
TCAGTGAGGCACCTATCTCAGCGATCTGTCTATTTCGTTCATCCATAGTTGCCTGACTCCCCGTCGTGTA
GATAACTACGATACGGGAGGGCTTACCATCTGGCCCCAGTGCTGCAATGATACCGCGAGACCCACGCTCA
CCGGCTCCAGATTTATCAGCAATAAACCAGCCAGCCGGAAGGGCCGAGCGCAGAAGTGGTCCTGCAACTT
TATCCGCCTCCATCCAGTCTATTAATTGTTGCCGGGAAGCTAGAGTAAGTAGTTCGCCAGTTAATAGTTT
GCGCAACGTTGTTGCCATTGCTACAGGCATCGTGGTGTCACGCTCGTCGTTTGGTATGGCTTCATTCAGC
TCCGGTTCCCAACGATCAAGGCGAGTTACATGATCCCCCATGTTGTGCAAAAAAGCGGTTAGCTCCTTCG
GTCCTCCGATCGTTGTCAGAAGTAAGTTGGCCGCAGTGTTATCACTCATGGTTATGGCAGCACTGCATAA
TTCTCTTACTGTCATGCCATCCGTAAGATGCTTTTCTGTGACTGGTGAGTACTCAACCAAGTCATTCTGA
GAATAGTGTATGCGGCGACCGAGTTGCTCTTGCCCGGCGTCAATACGGGATAATACCGCGCCACATAGCA
GAACTTTAAAAGTGCTCATCATTGGAAAACGTTCTTCGGGGCGAAAACTCTCAAGGATCTTACCGCTGTT
GAGATCCAGTTCGATGTAACCCACTCGTGCACCCAACTGATCTTCAGCATCTTTTACTTTCACCAGCGTT
TCTGGGTGAGCAAAAACAGGAAGGCAAAATGCCGCAAAAAAGGGAATAAGGGCGACACGGAAATGTTGAA
TACTCATACTCTTCCTTTTTCAATATTATTGAAGCATTTATCAGGGTTATTGTCTCATGAGCGGATACAT
ATTTGAATGTATTTAGAAAAATAAACAAATAGGGGTTCCGCGCACATTTCCCCGAAAAGTGCCACCTAAA
TTGTAAGCGTTAATATTTTGTTAAAATTCGCGTTAAATTTTTGTTAAATCAGCTCATTTTTTAACCAATA
GGCCGAAATCGGCAAAATCCCTTATAAATCAAAAGAATAGACCGAGATAGGGT
[37 nt withheld, positions 2714-2750]
AAAGAACGTGGACTCCAACGTCAAAGG
[49 nt withheld, positions 2778-2826]
T
[91 nt withheld, positions 2828-2918]
G
[124 nt withheld, positions 2920-3043]
CCCATTCGCCATTCAGGCTGCGCAACTGTTGGGAAGGGCGATCGGTGCGGGCCTCTTCGCTATTACGCCA
GCTGGCGAAAGGGGGATGTGCTGCAAGGCGATTAAGTTGGGTAACGCCAGGGTTTTCCCAGTCACGACGT
TGTAAAACGACGGCCAGTGAGCGCGCGTAATACGACTCACTAT
Features (pLannotate 1.2.2; 13 found; start..end, strand, type, name):
     18..258     +  promoter       U6 promoter: RNA polymerase III promoter for human U6 snRNA
    288..363     +  misc_RNA       gRNA scaffold: guide RNA scaffold for the Streptococcus pyogenes CRISPR/Cas9 system
    397..415     -  promoter       T3 promoter: promoter for bacteriophage T3 RNA polymerase
    460..476     -  protein_bind   lac operator: The lac repressor binds to the lac operator to inhibit transcription in E. coli. This inhibition can be relieved by adding lactose or isopropyl-β-D-thiogalactopyranoside (IPTG). lac repressor encoded by lacI
    484..514     -  promoter       lac promoter: promoter for the E. coli lac operon
    529..550     -  protein_bind   CAP binding site: CAP binding activates transcription in the presence of cAMP. E. coli catabolite activator protein
    563..655     -  CDS            lacI (fragment): lac repressor; lacI; The lac repressor binds to the lac operator to inhibit transcription in E. coli. This inhibition can be relieved by adding lactose or isopropyl-β-D-thiogalactopyranoside (IPTG).
    838..1426    -  rep_origin     ori: high-copy-number ColE1/pMB1/pBR322/pUC origin of replication
   1597..2457    -  CDS            AmpR: β-lactamase; bla; confers resistance to ampicillin, carbenicillin, and related antibiotics
   2458..2562    -  promoter       AmpR promoter: bla
   2615..3043    -  rep_origin     f1 ori (sequence partly withheld): f1 bacteriophage origin of replication; arrow indicates direction of (+) strand synthesis
   3048..3203    -  CDS            lacZα (fragment): LacZα fragment of β-galactosidase; lacZ fragment
   3211..3       +  promoter       T7 promoter (across the origin): promoter for bacteriophage T7 RNA polymerase
