[The description below was written by a language model from this plasmid's Addgene catalogue record and pLannotate feature annotations shown in this document.]
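Description:
Lsg-GBA-1 + 2 is a small (about 3.2 kb) mammalian guide RNA expression plasmid built on a pU6 backbone. It encodes a nicking sgRNA for prime editing at the GBA locus. It is propagated in E. coli as a high-copy plasmid through a ColE1/pUC-type origin and is selected with ampicillin via the β-lactamase gene and its native promoter. The rest of the backbone consists of remnants of a standard phagemid cloning vector: an f1 origin for single-stranded DNA production, flanking T7 and T3 phage promoters, a lac promoter/operator with CAP binding site, and fragments of lacZα and lacI. None of these has a role in the plasmid's use in mammalian cells, and the annotation shows no mammalian selection marker or reporter.

The functional payload is a single RNA polymerase III transcription unit. A human U6 promoter drives a synthetic 20-nucleotide spacer ("GBA nick"), which sits in the short gap between the promoter and the Streptococcus pyogenes Cas9 gRNA scaffold. The plasmid encodes no Cas9 or prime editor, so these must be supplied separately. In the PE3 strategy, a prime editor and a pegRNA write the desired change into one DNA strand. A second, conventional sgRNA such as this one directs the nickase to cut the non-edited strand nearby, which biases repair toward retaining the edit. According to the record, this guide is used to either introduce or correct the GBA c.1226 A>G mutation. The associated work concerns prime editing and base editing efficiency in human pluripotent stem cells. The record does not explain the "1 + 2" in the name.
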