Addgene plasmid #199276: Lsg-GBA-1 + 2
Purpose: nicking sgRNA to induce or correct GBA (c. 1226 A > G) mutation using PE3
Depositing lab: Ting Zhou. Depositing organization: Memorial Sloan-Kettering Cancer Center. Publication: Transient inhibition of p53 enhances prime editing and cytosine base-editing efficiencies in human pluripotent stem cells. Li M, Zhong A, Wu Y, Sidharta M, Beaury M, Zhao X, Studer L, Zhou T. Nat Commun. 2022 Oct 27;13(1):6354. doi: 10.1038/s41467-022-34045-7. PubMed 36302757.
Backbone
  Vector backbone: pU6
  Vector type: Mammalian Expression
Growth in bacteria
  Bacterial resistance: Ampicillin, 100 μg/mL
  Growth temperature: 37°C
  Growth strain: DH5alpha
  Copy number: High Copy
Gene/Insert
  Gene/Insert name: GBA nick
  gRNA/shRNA sequence: ACCCTTACCTACACTCTCTG
  Species: Synthetic
  Cloning method: Ligation Independent Cloning
  Sequencing primers: 5′ LKO.1 5'
Resource information
  A portion of this plasmid was derived from a plasmid made by: The backbone is from Addgene Plasmid #47108.
Terms and licenses: Academic/Nonprofit Terms; Industry Terms: Not Available to Industry
How to cite: Lsg-GBA-1 + 2 was a gift from Ting Zhou (Addgene plasmid # 199276 ; http://n2t.net/addgene:199276 ; RRID:Addgene_199276)
